Addgene plasmid #123269: pCEP4-SHIV327C-HuA10-QES.i09.c07
Purpose: Mammalian expression plasmid for Env from the SHIV327C-Hu A10 strain; QES mutant for enhanced presentation of quaternary epitopes
Depositing lab: Erik Procko. Depositing organization: University of Illinois at Urbana-Champaign. Publication: Conformational engineering of HIV-1 Env based on mutational tolerance in the CD4 and PG16 bound states. Heredia JD, Park J, Choi H, Gill KS, Procko E. J Virol. 2019 Mar 20. pii: JVI.00219-19. doi: 10.1128/JVI.00219-19. PubMed 30894475.
Backbone
  Vector backbone: pCEP4
  Backbone manufacturer: Invitrogen
  Backbone size w/o insert (bp): 10393
  Total vector size (bp): 12406
  Vector type: Mammalian Expression
  Selectable markers: Hygromycin
Growth in bacteria
  Bacterial resistance: Ampicillin, 100 μg/mL
  Growth temperature: 37°C
  Growth strain: DH5alpha
  Copy number: High Copy
Gene/Insert
  Gene/Insert name: SHIV327C-Hu A10 Env (alt names: gp160; Env)
  Species: Simian-human immunodeficiency virus
  Insert size (bp): 2235
  Mutation: Codon-optimized synthetic gene; Mutations V208M, V255M, F382W, L544Y, I595M
  GenBank ID: AIZ78012.1
  Promoter: CMV
  Tag / fusion protein: CD5 leader peptide (N terminal on insert)
  Cloning method: Restriction Enzyme; 5′ cloning site NheI (not destroyed); 3′ cloning site XhoI (not destroyed)
  Sequencing primers: 5′ CMV_fwd; 3′ EBV_rev
Terms and licenses: Academic/Nonprofit Terms; Industry Terms: Not Available to Industry
How to cite: pCEP4-SHIV327C-HuA10-QES.i09.c07 was a gift from Erik Procko (Addgene plasmid # 123269 ; http://n2t.net/addgene:123269 ; RRID:Addgene_123269)
