[The description below was written by a language model from this plasmid's Addgene catalogue record and pLannotate feature annotations shown in this document.]
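Description:
pCEP4-SHIV327C-HuA10-QES.i09.c07 is a mammalian expression plasmid of about 12.4 kb, built on the Invitrogen pCEP4 episomal backbone, that encodes an engineered envelope glycoprotein (Env, gp160) from the simian-human immunodeficiency virus strain SHIV327C-Hu A10. In E. coli it is propagated through a high-copy ColE1/pUC-type origin with ampicillin selection (AmpR, β-lactamase). In mammalian cells the Epstein-Barr virus oriP origin together with the plasmid-encoded EBNA1 protein allows the vector to be retained as a replicating nuclear episome in permissive primate cells. A hygromycin B phosphotransferase cassette, driven by a minimal HSV thymidine kinase promoter and ended by the TK polyadenylation signal, allows selection of cells carrying the plasmid. Several short annotated fragments (herpesvirus gL, gH, BRRF2 and UL24-like hits, and pieces of rop, TcR, large T antigen and a tet promoter) appear to be remnants flanking the EBV, HSV, SV40 and pBR322-derived backbone segments rather than functional genes.

The payload is a codon-optimized synthetic Env gene of roughly 2.2 kb, cloned between NheI and XhoI. It sits downstream of the human CMV immediate-early enhancer and promoter and upstream of an SV40 polyadenylation signal. An N-terminal CD5 leader peptide serves as the secretion signal that directs Env into the secretory pathway for display at the cell surface. The gene carries five substitutions (V208M, V255M, F382W, L544Y and I595M) that define the "QES" variant, which the record describes as a mutant with enhanced presentation of quaternary epitopes. The associated work concerns conformational engineering of HIV-1 Env based on mutational tolerance in the CD4- and PG16-bound states, so the construct is suited to expressing this Env variant in cultured mammalian cells for studies of antibody and receptor binding.
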