Features (pLannotate 1.2.2; 22 found; start..end, strand, type, name):
     46..2229    +  CDS            env (fragment): ENV_HV1Y2 - Experimental evidence at protein level: Swiss-Prot protein existence level 1. [Transmembrane protein gp41]: Acts as a class I viral fusion protein. Under the current model, the protein has at least 3 conformational states: pre-fusion native state, pre-hairpin intermediate state, and post-fusion hairpin state. During fusion of viral and target intracellular membranes, the coiled coil regions (heptad repeats) assume a trimer-of-hairpins structure, positioning the fusion peptide in close proximity to the C-terminal region of the ectodomain. The formation of this structure appears to d
   2255..2389    -  polyA_signal   SV40 poly(A) signal: SV40 polyadenylation signal
   2412..2495    -  CDS            large T antigen (fragment): large T antigen from SV40 (simian virus 40)
   2498..2538    +  CDS            rop (fragment): Rop protein, which maintains plasmids at low copy number; rop
   2650..2668    -  misc_feature   MCS (fragment): pUC18/19 multiple cloning site
   3114..4903    -  rep_origin     oriP: Epstein-Barr virus oriP replication origin (Yates et al., 2000)
   4904..5122    -  CDS            gL (fragment): GL_EBVB9 - Experimental evidence at protein level: Swiss-Prot protein existence level 1. The heterodimer glycoprotein H-glycoprotein L is required for the fusion of viral and plasma membranes leading to virus entry into the host cell. Acts as a functional inhibitor of gH and maintains gH in an inhibited form. Upon binding to host integrins, gL dissociates from gH leading to activation of the viral fusion glycoproteins gB and gH. Fusion of EBV with B-lymphocytes requires the additional receptor- binding protein gp42, which forms a complex with gH/gL. The heterodimer gH/gL targets also host EPHA
   5205..7130    -  CDS            EBNA1: Epstein-Barr nuclear antigen 1, also known as EBNA-1 crucial for latent viral infection, and for episomal amplification of vectors containing the oriP origin (Okita et al., 2013)
   7168..7512    -  CDS            BRRF2_EBVB9 (fragment): Protein inferred from homology: Swiss-Prot protein existence level 3. From Epstein-Barr virus (strain B95-8) (HHV-4) (Human herpesvirus 4).
   7515..7538    -  promoter       tet promoter (fragment): E. coli promoter for tetracycline efflux protein gene
   7651..7755    +  promoter       AmpR promoter: bla
   7756..8616    +  CDS            AmpR: β-lactamase; bla; confers resistance to ampicillin, carbenicillin, and related antibiotics
   8787..9375    +  rep_origin     ori: high-copy-number ColE1/pMB1/pBR322/pUC origin of replication
   9421..9579    -  CDS            TcR (fragment): tetracycline efflux protein; tet; confers resistance to tetracycline
   9700..9900    -  CDS            MDV035 (fragment): UL24_GAHVM - Protein inferred from homology: Swiss-Prot protein existence level 3. May play a role in the dispersal of host nucleolin from the nucleolus throughout the nucleus leading to a decrease in ribosome biogenesis. From Gallid herpesvirus 2 (strain Chicken/Md5/ATCC VR-987) (GaHV-2) (Marek's disease herpesvirus type 1).
   9889..9951    +  promoter       Mini-TK promoter: minimal herpes simplex virus (HSV) thymidine kinase promoter
   9994..11031   +  CDS            HygR: hygromycin B phosphotransferase confers resistance to hygromycin
  11073..11121   +  polyA_signal   HSV TK poly(A) signal: herpes simplex virus thymidine kinase polyadenylation signal (Cole and Stacy, 1985)
  11321..11545   +  CDS            gH (fragment): GH_HHV11 - Experimental evidence at protein level: Swiss-Prot protein existence level 1. The heterodimer glycoprotein H-glycoprotein L is required for the fusion of viral and plasma membranes leading to virus entry into the host cell. Following initial binding to host receptor, membrane fusion is mediated by the fusion machinery composed of gB and the heterodimer gH/gL. May also be involved in the fusion between the virion envelope and the outer nuclear membrane during virion morphogenesis. From Human herpesvirus 1 (strain 17) (HHV-1) (Human herpes simplex virus 1).
  11576..11601   -  CDS            bla(M) (fragment): β-lactamase lacking the signal sequence; bla(M); allows cytosolic expression of β-lactamase
  11775..12154   +  enhancer       CMV enhancer: human cytomegalovirus immediate early enhancer
  12156..12355   +  promoter       CMV promoter: human cytomegalovirus (CMV) immediate early promoter
>Addgene plasmid #123269 | pCEP4-SHIV327C-HuA10-QES.i09.c07 | depositor full sequence | sequence record 235232 | pCEP4-SHIV327C-HuA10-QES.i09.c07 sequence 12406 bps
GCCACCATGCCTATGGGTTCTTTGCAGCCCCTGGCCACGCTGTACCTGCTCGGCATGCTGGTTGCCTCAG
TATTGGCGAACTTGTGGGTTACAGTGTATTACGGCGTTCCAGTGTGGAAAGAGGCAAAAACTACACTCTT
CTGTGCGAGCGATGCCAAAGCATATGAACAGGAAGTTCACAATGTATGGGCAACTCATGCATGCGTGCCG
ACAGACCCTAACCCCCAAGAGATGCGGATGGAAAATGTTACGGAAAACTTCAACATGTGGAAGAATGATA
TGGTCGACCAGATGCACGAGGATATAATTAGCTTGTGGGATCAGTCCCTTAAGCCCTGCGTGAAACTTAC
CCCACTTTGCGTTACATTGGATTGCCAAAATGTCAATGCCACTCAAAATACCAATGACACAATATCCACC
ATGAAAAATTGCACCTTCAACACAACAGCAGATTTGGGAGATAAAAAGCAGAAAGGGAGAGCGCTCTTTT
ACAACTTGGACATCGTCCAACTCAATCCTAATTCTAATTCATCTGAGTACAGGCTGATCTCCTGCAATAC
ATCCACAATCACCCAGGCCTGCCCCAAGATGTCTTTTGAACCCATCCCCATACACTACTGCGCGCCCGCC
GGGTATGCTATTCTTAAATGCAACAACAAGACCTTTAATGGCCTCGGCCCTTGCACAAACGTCAGCACAG
TACAGTGTACCCATGGCATAAAACCAGTGATGTCTACACAATTGCTCCTCAACGGTTCTCTTGCTGAGGG
AGAAATTATCATAAGGTCCGAGAATTTGACCGATAACGGTAAAACAATTATCGTTCATCTTAACGAAAGC
GTGAAAATAGTGTGTATTCGCCCAAACAATAACACCCGGAAGAGCATCAGGATAGGGCCGGGACAGACAT
TCTTTGCAACAGACATCATAGGAGACATCAGGCAAGCCTATTGCAACATCAGCAGGGAGGACTGGAATAA
AACACTGGACAGAGTACGAAAAAAACTGGAGGAGCACTTCCCCAACAAAACTATTGAATTTAAGAGGCAT
TCTGGCGGTGATCTTGAAGTGACGCAGCACAGTTTCAACTGTCGCGGAGAGTGGTTTTATTGTAACACTA
CGCACCTTTTTGAAAATACGACTTATACCAACAGTAGTAACATCACTTTGCCGTGCAGAATTAAGCAAAT
AATCAATATGTGGCAGGGAGTCGGCAGAGCTATGTATGCCCCTCCTATCGCTGGGAACATAACCTGTATA
TCTAATATCACCGGTATTCTCCTCACAAGAGATGGGGGGAATAACGGAACAAATGAGACTTTTAGACCGG
GAGGAGGGGACATGCGAGACAATTGGAGGAGCGAATTGTACAAGTATAAAGTAGTGGAAATTAAGCCACT
TGGCATAGCTCCGACCAAGGCGAAGCGGAGAGTTGTTGAGAGAGAGAAAAGAGCCGTCGGAATGGGAGCG
CTGTTTCTGGGATTTCTCGGAGCTGCTGGTTCAACCATGGGGGCTGCGTCTATGACCCTGACAGTTCAAG
CTCGGCAGTACTTGTCCGGTATCGTCCAACAACAGAGTAACTTGCTGCGCGCCATAGAGGCGCAACAACA
CATGTTGCAGCTTACGGTCTGGGGGATTAAGCAACTGCAGGCGCGCGTACTCGCACTGGAGAGATACTTG
CAAGATCAGCAGCTGTTGGGAATGTGGGGATGTTCAGGCAAACTGATCTGTACTACAGCAGTTCCTTGGA
ATAGTTCCTGGAGCAACAAGACATACAATGACATATGGGATAACATGACGTGGATGCAGTGGGAAAGAGA
AATCAGCAACTATACGAATACGATATACACCTTGCTCGAAGTATCCCAAAATCAACAAGAGCAAAACGAG
AAAGATTTGCTCGCTCTGGACAAGTGGCAAAACCTTTGGAGTTGGTTTAACATAACCAACTGGCTGTGGT
ACATCAAAATATTTATTATGATAGTAGGTGGTTTGATAGGCCTCAGGATTATCTTCGCAGTCCTCAGCAT
TATTAATAGGGTGAGGCAAGGTTACTCTCCATTGTCTTTTCAGACTCTCACCCCGAATCCCAGAGGACCG
GATCGACTCGGGGGAATAGAGGAAGAAGGTGGGGAGCAAGACCGCGATCGAAGTATTAGACTGGTTAGCG
GGTTCCTCTCTTTGGCTTGGGACGACCTCAGAAGTCTCTGTCTCTTCTCTTACCACAGATAGTAACTCGA
GGCCGGCAAGGCCGGATCCAGACATGATAAGATACATTGATGAGTTTGGACAAACCACAACTAGAATGCA
GTGAAAAAAATGCTTTATTTGTGAAATTTGTGATGCTATTGCTTTATTTGTAACCATTATAAGCTGCAAT
AAACAAGTTAACAACAACAATTGCATTCATTTTATGTTTCAGGTTCAGGGGGAGGTGTGGGAGGTTTTTT
AAAGCAAGTAAAACCTCTACAAATGTGGTATGGCTGATTATGATCCGGCTGCCTCGCGCGTTTCGGTGAT
GACGGTGAAAACCTCTGACACATGCAGCTCCCGGAGACGGTCACAGCTTGTCTGTAAGCGGATGCCGGGA
GCAGACAAGCCCGTCAGGGCGCGTCAGCGGGTGTTGGCGGGTGTCGGGGCGCAGCCATGAGGTCGACTCT
AGAGGATCGATCCCCGCCCCGGACGAACTAAACCTGACTACGACATCTCTGCCCCTTCTTCGCGGGGCAG
TGCATGTAATCCCTTCAGTTGGTTGGTACAACTTGCCAACTGGGCCCTGTTCCACATGTGACACGGGGGG
GGACCAAACACAAAGGGGTTCTCTGACTGTAGTTGACATCCTTATAAATGGATGTGCACATTTGCCAACA
CTGAGTGGCTTTCATCCTGGAGCAGACTTTGCAGTCTGTGGACTGCAACACAACATTGCCTTTATGTGTA
ACTCTTGGCTGAAGCTCTTACACCAATGCTGGGGGACATGTACCTCCCAGGGGCCCAGGAAGACTACGGG
AGGCTACACCAACGTCAATCAGAGGGGCCTGTGTAGCTACCGATAAGCGGACCCTCAAGAGGGCATTAGC
AATAGTGTTTATAAGGCCCCCTTGTTAACCCTAAACGGGTAGCATATGCTTCCCGGGTAGTAGTATATAC
TATCCAGACTAACCCTAATTCAATAGCATATGTTACCCAACGGGAAGCATATGCTATCGAATTAGGGTTA
GTAAAAGGGTCCTAAGGAACAGCGATATCTCCCACCCCATGAGCTGTCACGGTTTTATTTACATGGGGTC
AGGATTCCACGAGGGTAGTGAACCATTTTAGTCACAAGGGCAGTGGCTGAAGATCAAGGAGCGGGCAGTG
AACTCTCCTGAATCTTCGCCTGCTTCTTCATTCTCCTTCGTTTAGCTAATAGAATAACTGCTGAGTTGTG
AACAGTAAGGTGTATGTGAGGTGCTCGAAAACAAGGTTTCAGGTGACGCCCCCAGAATAAAATTTGGACG
GGGGGTTCAGTGGTGGCATTGTGCTATGACACCAATATAACCCTCACAAACCCCTTGGGCAATAAATACT
AGTGTAGGAATGAAACATTCTGAATATCTTTAACAATAGAAATCCATGGGGTGGGGACAAGCCGTAAAGA
CTGGATGTCCATCTCACACGAATTTATGGCTATGGGCAACACATAATCCTAGTGCAATATGATACTGGGG
TTATTAAGATGTGTCCCAGGCAGGGACCAAGACAGGTGAACCATGTTGTTACACTCTATTTGTAACAAGG
GGAAAGAGAGTGGACGCCGACAGCAGCGGACTCCACTGGTTGTCTCTAACACCCCCGAAAATTAAACGGG
GCTCCACGCCAATGGGGCCCATAAACAAAGACAAGTGGCCACTCTTTTTTTTGAAATTGTGGAGTGGGGG
CACGCGTCAGCCCCCACACGCCGCCCTGCGGTTTTGGACTGTAAAATAAGGGTGTAATAACTTGGCTGAT
TGTAACCCCGCTAACCACTGCGGTCAAACCACTTGCCCACAAAACCACTAATGGCACCCCGGGGAATACC
TGCATAAGTAGGTGGGCGGGCCAAGATAGGGGCGCGATTGCTGCGATCTGGAGGACAAATTACACACACT
TGCGCCTGAGCGCCAAGCACAGGGTTGTTGGTCCTCATATTCACGAGGTCGCTGAGAGCACGGTGGGCTA
ATGTTGCCATGGGTAGCATATACTACCCAAATATCTGGATAGCATATGCTATCCTAATCTATATCTGGGT
AGCATAGGCTATCCTAATCTATATCTGGGTAGCATATGCTATCCTAATCTATATCTGGGTAGTATATGCT
ATCCTAATTTATATCTGGGTAGCATAGGCTATCCTAATCTATATCTGGGTAGCATATGCTATCCTAATCT
ATATCTGGGTAGTATATGCTATCCTAATCTGTATCCGGGTAGCATATGCTATCCTAATAGAGATTAGGGT
AGTATATGCTATCCTAATTTATATCTGGGTAGCATATACTACCCAAATATCTGGATAGCATATGCTATCC
TAATCTATATCTGGGTAGCATATGCTATCCTAATCTATATCTGGGTAGCATAGGCTATCCTAATCTATAT
CTGGGTAGCATATGCTATCCTAATCTATATCTGGGTAGTATATGCTATCCTAATTTATATCTGGGTAGCA
TAGGCTATCCTAATCTATATCTGGGTAGCATATGCTATCCTAATCTATATCTGGGTAGTATATGCTATCC
TAATCTGTATCCGGGTAGCATATGCTATCCTCATGCATATACAGTCAGCATATGATACCCAGTAGTAGAG
TGGGAGTGCTATCCTTTGCATATGCCGCCACCTCCCAAGGGGGCGTGAATTTTCGCTGCTTGTCCTTTTC
CTGCTGGTTGCTCCCATTCTTAGGTGAATTTAAGGAGGCCAGGCTAAAGCCGTCGCATGTCTGATTGCTC
ACCAGGTAAATGTCGCTAATGTTTTCCAACGCGAGAAGGTGTTGAGCGCGGAGCTGAGTGACGTGACAAC
ATGGGTATGCCCAATTGCCCCATGTTGGGAGGACGAAAATGGTGACAAGACAGATGGCCAGAAATACACC
AACAGCACGCATGATGTCTACTGGGGATTTATTCTTTAGTGCGGGGGAATACACGGCTTTTAATACGATT
GAGGGCGTCTCCTAACAAGTTACATCACTCCTGCCCTTCCTCACCCTCATCTCCATCACCTCCTTCATCT
CCGTCATCTCCGTCATCACCCTCCGCGGCAGCCCCTTCCACCATAGGTGGAAACCAGGGAGGCAAATCTA
CTCCATCGTCAAAGCTGCACACAGTCACCCTGATATTGCAGGTAGGAGCGGGCTTTGTCATAACAAGGTC
CTTAATCGCATCCTTCAAAACCTCAGCAAATATATGAGTTTGTAAAAAGACCATGAAATAACAGACAATG
GACTCCCTTAGCGGGCCAGGTTGTGGGCCGGGTCCAGGGGCCATTCCAAAGGGGAGACGACTCAATGGTG
TAAGACGACATTGTGGAATAGCAAGGGCAGTTCCTCGCCTTAGGTTGTAAAGGGAGGTCTTACTACCTCC
ATATACGAACACACCGGCGACCCAAGTTCCTTCGTCGGTAGTCCTTTCTACGTGACTCCTAGCCAGGAGA
GCTCTTAAACCTTCTGCAATGTTCTCAAATTTCGGGTTGGAACCTCCTTGACCACGATGCTTTCCAAACC
ACCCTCCTTTTTTGCGCCTGCCTCCATCACCCTGACCCCGGGGTCCAGTGCTTGGGCCTTCTCCTGGGTC
ATCTGCGGGGCCCTGCTCTATCGCTCCCGGGGGCACGTCAGGCTCACCATCTGGGCCACCTTCTTGGTGG
TATTCAAAATAATCGGCTTCCCCTACAGGGTGGAAAAATGGCCTTCTACCTGGAGGGGGCCTGCGCGGTG
GAGACCCGGATGATGATGACTGACTACTGGGACTCCTGGGCCTCTTTTCTCCACGTCCACGACCTCTCCC
CCTGGCTCTTTCACGACTTCCCCCCCTGGCTCTTTCACGTCCTCTACCCCGGCGGCCTCCACTACCTCCT
CGACCCCGGCCTCCACTACCTCCTCGACCCCGGCCTCCACTGCCTCCTCGACCCCGGCCTCCACCTCCTG
CTCCTGCCCCTCCTGCTCCTGCCCCTCCTCCTGCTCCTGCCCCTCCTGCCCCTCCTGCTCCTGCCCCTCC
TGCCCCTCCTGCTCCTGCCCCTCCTGCCCCTCCTGCTCCTGCCCCTCCTGCCCCTCCTCCTGCTCCTGCC
CCTCCTGCCCCTCCTCCTGCTCCTGCCCCTCCTGCCCCTCCTGCTCCTGCCCCTCCTGCCCCTCCTGCTC
CTGCCCCTCCTGCCCCTCCTGCTCCTGCCCCTCCTGCTCCTGCCCCTCCTGCTCCTGCCCCTCCTGCTCC
TGCCCCTCCTGCCCCTCCTGCCCCTCCTCCTGCTCCTGCCCCTCCTGCTCCTGCCCCTCCTGCCCCTCCT
GCCCCTCCTGCTCCTGCCCCTCCTCCTGCTCCTGCCCCTCCTGCCCCTCCTGCCCCTCCTCCTGCTCCTG
CCCCTCCTGCCCCTCCTCCTGCTCCTGCCCCTCCTCCTGCTCCTGCCCCTCCTGCCCCTCCTGCCCCTCC
TCCTGCTCCTGCCCCTCCTGCCCCTCCTCCTGCTCCTGCCCCTCCTCCTGCTCCTGCCCCTCCTGCCCCT
CCTGCCCCTCCTCCTGCTCCTGCCCCTCCTCCTGCTCCTGCCCCTCCTGCCCCTCCTGCCCCTCCTGCCC
CTCCTCCTGCTCCTGCCCCTCCTCCTGCTCCTGCCCCTCCTGCTCCTGCCCCTCCCGCTCCTGCTCCTGC
TCCTGTTCCACCGTGGGTCCCTTTGCAGCCAATGCAACTTGGACGTTTTTGGGGTCTCCGGACACCATCT
CTATGTCTTGGCCCTGATCCTGAGCCGCCCGGGGCTCCTGGTCTTCCGCCTCCTCGTCCTCGTCCTCTTC
CCCGTCCTCGTCCATGGTTATCACCCCCTCTTCTTTGAGGTCCACTGCCGCCGGAGCCTTCTGGTCCAGA
TGTGTCTCCCTTCTCTCCTAGGCCATTTCCAGGTCCTGTACCTGGCCCCTCGTCAGACATGATTCACACT
AAAAGAGATCAATAGACATCTTTATTAGACGACGCTCAGTGAATACAGGGAGTGCAGACTCCTGCCCCCT
CCAACAGCCCCCCCACCCTCATCCCCTTCATGGTCGCTGTCAGACAGATCCAGGTCTGAAAATTCCCCAT
CCTCCGAACCATCCTCGTCCTCATCACCAATTACTCGCAGCCCGGAAAACTCCCGCTGAACATCCTCAAG
ATTTGCGTCCTGAGCCTCAAGCCAGGCCTCAAATTCCTCGTCCCCCTTTTTGCTGGACGGTAGGGATGGG
GATTCTCGGGACCCCTCCTCTTCCTCTTCAAGGTCACCAGACAGAGATGCTACTGGGGCAACGGAAGAAA
AGCTGGGTGCGGCCTGTGAGGATCAGCTTATCGATGATAAGCTGTCAAACATGAGAATTCTTGAAGACGA
AAGGGCCTCGTGATACGCCTATTTTTATAGGTTAATGTCATGATAATAATGGTTTCTTAGACGTCAGGTG
GCACTTTTCGGGGAAATGTGCGCGGAACCCCTATTTGTTTATTTTTCTAAATACATTCAAATATGTATCC
GCTCATGAGACAATAACCCTGATAAATGCTTCAATAATATTGAAAAAGGAAGAGTATGAGTATTCAACAT
TTCCGTGTCGCCCTTATTCCCTTTTTTGCGGCATTTTGCCTTCCTGTTTTTGCTCACCCAGAAACGCTGG
TGAAAGTAAAAGATGCTGAAGATCAGTTGGGTGCACGAGTGGGTTACATCGAACTGGATCTCAACAGCGG
TAAGATCCTTGAGAGTTTTCGCCCCGAAGAACGTTTTCCAATGATGAGCACTTTTAAAGTTCTGCTATGT
GGCGCGGTATTATCCCGTGTTGACGCCGGGCAAGAGCAACTCGGTCGCCGCATACACTATTCTCAGAATG
ACTTGGTTGAGTACTCACCAGTCACAGAAAAGCATCTTACGGATGGCATGACAGTAAGAGAATTATGCAG
TGCTGCCATAACCATGAGTGATAACACTGCGGCCAACTTACTTCTGACAACGATCGGAGGACCGAAGGAG
CTAACCGCTTTTTTGCACAACATGGGGGATCATGTAACTCGCCTTGATCGTTGGGAACCGGAGCTGAATG
AAGCCATACCAAACGACGAGCGTGACACCACGATGCCTGCAGCAATGGCAACAACGTTGCGCAAACTATT
AACTGGCGAACTACTTACTCTAGCTTCCCGGCAACAATTAATAGACTGGATGGAGGCGGATAAAGTTGCA
GGACCACTTCTGCGCTCGGCCCTTCCGGCTGGCTGGTTTATTGCTGATAAATCTGGAGCCGGTGAGCGTG
GGTCTCGCGGTATCATTGCAGCACTGGGGCCAGATGGTAAGCCCTCCCGTATCGTAGTTATCTACACGAC
GGGGAGTCAGGCAACTATGGATGAACGAAATAGACAGATCGCTGAGATAGGTGCCTCACTGATTAAGCAT
TGGTAACTGTCAGACCAAGTTTACTCATATATACTTTAGATTGATTTAAAACTTCATTTTTAATTTAAAA
GGATCTAGGTGAAGATCCTTTTTGATAATCTCATGACCAAAATCCCTTAACGTGAGTTTTCGTTCCACTG
AGCGTCAGACCCCGTAGAAAAGATCAAAGGATCTTCTTGAGATCCTTTTTTTCTGCGCGTAATCTGCTGC
TTGCAAACAAAAAAACCACCGCTACCAGCGGTGGTTTGTTTGCCGGATCAAGAGCTACCAACTCTTTTTC
CGAAGGTAACTGGCTTCAGCAGAGCGCAGATACCAAATACTGTCCTTCTAGTGTAGCCGTAGTTAGGCCA
CCACTTCAAGAACTCTGTAGCACCGCCTACATACCTCGCTCTGCTAATCCTGTTACCAGTGGCTGCTGCC
AGTGGCGATAAGTCGTGTCTTACCGGGTTGGACTCAAGACGATAGTTACCGGATAAGGCGCAGCGGTCGG
GCTGAACGGGGGGTTCGTGCACACAGCCCAGCTTGGAGCGAACGACCTACACCGAACTGAGATACCTACA
GCGTGAGCTATGAGAAAGCGCCACGCTTCCCGAAGGGAGAAAGGCGGACAGGTATCCGGTAAGCGGCAGG
GTCGGAACAGGAGAGCGCACGAGGGAGCTTCCAGGGGGAAACGCCTGGTATCTTTATAGTCCTGTCGGGT
TTCGCCACCTCTGACTTGAGCGTCGATTTTTGTGATGCTCGTCAGGGGGGCGGAGCCTATGGAAAAACGC
CAGCAACGCGGCCTTTTTACGGTTCCTGGCCTTTTGCTGGCCTTGAAGCTGTCCCTGATGGTCGTCATCT
ACCTGCCTGGACAGCATGGCCTGCAACGCGGGCATCCCGATGCCGCCGGAAGCGAGAAGAATCATAATGG
GGAAGGCCATCCAGCCTCGCGTCGCGAACGCCAGCAAGACGTAGCCCAGCGCGTCGGCCCCGAGATGCGC
CGCGTGCGGCTGCTGGAGATGGCGGACGCGATGGATATGTTCTGCCAAGGGTTGGTTTGCGCATTCACAG
TTCTCCGCAAGAATTGATTGGCTCCAATTCTTGGAGTGGTGAATCCGTTAGCGAGGTGCCGCCCTGCTTC
ATCCCCGTGGCCCGTTGCTCGCGTTTGCTGGCGGTGTCCCCGGAAGAAATATATTTGCATGTCTTTAGTT
CTATGATGACACAAACCCCGCCCAGCGTCTTGTCATTGGCGAATTCGAACACGCAGATGCAGTCGGGGCG
GCGCGGTCCGAGGTCCACTTCGCATATTAAGGTGACGCGTGTGGCCTCGAACACCGAGCGACCCTGCAGC
GACCCGCTTAACAGCGTCAACAGCGTGCCGCAGATCCCGGGGGGCAATGAGATATGAAAAAGCCTGAACT
CACCGCGACGTCTGTCGAGAAGTTTCTGATCGAAAAGTTCGACAGCGTCTCCGACCTGATGCAGCTCTCG
GAGGGCGAAGAATCTCGTGCTTTCAGCTTCGATGTAGGAGGGCGTGGATATGTCCTGCGGGTAAATAGCT
GCGCCGATGGTTTCTACAAAGATCGTTATGTTTATCGGCACTTTGCATCGGCCGCGCTCCCGATTCCGGA
AGTGCTTGACATTGGGGAATTCAGCGAGAGCCTGACCTATTGCATCTCCCGCCGTGCACAGGGTGTCACG
TTGCAAGACCTGCCTGAAACCGAACTGCCCGCTGTTCTGCAGCCGGTCGCGGAGGCCATGGATGCGATCG
CTGCGGCCGATCTTAGCCAGACGAGCGGGTTCGGCCCATTCGGACCGCAAGGAATCGGTCAATACACTAC
ATGGCGTGATTTCATATGCGCGATTGCTGATCCCCATGTGTATCACTGGCAAACTGTGATGGACGACACC
GTCAGTGCGTCCGTCGCGCAGGCTCTCGATGAGCTGATGCTTTGGGCCGAGGACTGCCCCGAAGTCCGGC
ACCTCGTGCACGCGGATTTCGGCTCCAACAATGTCCTGACGGACAATGGCCGCATAACAGCGGTCATTGA
CTGGAGCGAGGCGATGTTCGGGGATTCCCAATACGAGGTCGCCAACATCTTCTTCTGGAGGCCGTGGTTG
GCTTGTATGGAGCAGCAGACGCGCTACTTCGAGCGGAGGCATCCGGAGCTTGCAGGATCGCCGCGGCTCC
GGGCGTATATGCTCCGCATTGGTCTTGACCAACTCTATCAGAGCTTGGTTGACGGCAATTTCGATGATGC
AGCTTGGGCGCAGGGTCGATGCGACGCAATCGTCCGATCCGGAGCCGGGACTGTCGGGCGTACACAAATC
GCCCGCAGAAGCGCGGCCGTCTGGACCGATGGCTGTGTAGAAGTACTCGCCGATAGTGGAAACCGACGCC
CCAGCACTCGTCCGGATCGGGAGATGGGGGAGGCTAACTGAAACACGGAAGGAGACAATACCGGAAGGAA
CCCGCGCTATGACGGCAATAAAAAGACAGAATAAAACGCACGGGTGTTGGGTCGTTTGTTCATAAACGCG
GGGTTCGGTCCCAGGGCTGGCACTCTGTCGATACCCCACCGAGACCCCATTGGGGCCAATACGCCCGCGT
TTCTTCCTTTTCCCCACCCCACCCCCCAAGTTCGGGTGAAGGCCCAGGGCTCGCAGCCAACGTCGGGGCG
GCAGGCCCTGCCATAGCCACTGGCCCCGTGGGTTAGGGACGGGGTCCCCCATGGGGAATGGTTTATGGTT
CGTGGGGGTTATTATTTTGGGCGTTGCGTGGGGTCAGGTCCACGACTGGACTGAGCAGACAGACCCATGG
TTTTTGGATGGCCTGGGCATGGACCGCATGTACTGGCGCGACACGAACACCGGGCGTCTGTGGCTGCCAA
ACACCCCCGACCCCCAAAAACCACCGCGCGGATTTCTGGCGTGCCAAGCTAGTCGACCAATTCTCATGTT
TGACAGCTTATCATCGCAGATCCGGGCAACGTTGTTGCCATTGCTGCAGGCGCAGAACTGGTAGGTATGG
AAGATCTATACATTGAATCAATATTGGCAATTAGCCATATTAGTCATTGGTTATATAGCATAAATCAATA
TTGGCTATTGGCCATTGCATACGTTGTATCTATATCATAATATGTACATTTATATTGGCTCATGTCCAAT
ATGACCGCCATGTTGACATTGATTATTGACTAGTTATTAATAGTAATCAATTACGGGGTCATTAGTTCAT
AGCCCATATATGGAGTTCCGCGTTACATAACTTACGGTAAATGGCCCGCCTGGCTGACCGCCCAACGACC
CCCGCCCATTGACGTCAATAATGACGTATGTTCCCATAGTAACGCCAATAGGGACTTTCCATTGACGTCA
ATGGGTGGAGTATTTACGGTAAACTGCCCACTTGGCAGTACATCAAGTGTATCATATGCCAAGTCCGCCC
CCTATTGACGTCAATGACGGTAAATGGCCCGCCTGGCATTATGCCCAGTACATGACCTTACGGGACTTTC
CTACTTGGCAGTACATCTACGTATTAGTCATCGCTATTACCATGGTGATGCGGTTTTGGCAGTACACCAA
TGGGCGTGGATAGCGGTTTGACTCACGGGGATTTCCAAGTCTCCACCCCATTGACGTCAATGGGAGTTTG
TTTTGGCACCAAAATCAACGGGACTTTCCAAAATGTCGTAATAACCCCGCCCCGTTGACGCAAATGGGCG
GTAGGCGTGTACGGTGGGAGGTCTATATAAGCAGAGCTCGTTTAGTGAACCGTCAGATCTCTAGAAGCTG
GGTACCAGCTGCTAGC
