>Addgene plasmid #123269 | pCEP4-SHIV327C-HuA10-QES.i09.c07 | addgene partial sequence | sequence record 239672 | Addgene Partial NGS Result
AATAGACATCTTTATTAGACGACGCTCAGTGAATACAGGGAGTGCAGACTCCTGCCCCCTCCAACAGCCC
CCCCACCCTCATCCCCTTCATGGTCGCTGTCAGACAGATCCAGGTCTGAAAATTCCCCATCCTCCGAACC
ATCCTCGTCCTCATCACCAATTACTCGCAGCCCGGAAAACTCCCGCTGAACATCCTCAAGATTTGCGTCC
TGAGCCTCAAGCCAGGCCTCAAATTCCTCGTCCCCCTTTTTGCTGGACGGTAGGGATGGGGATTCTCGGG
ACCCCTCCTCTTCCTCTTCAAGGTCACCAGACAGAGATGCTACTGGGGCAACGGAAGAAAAGCTGGGTGC
GGCCTGTGAGGATCAGCTTATCGATGATAAGCTGTCAAACATGAGAATTCTTGAAGACGAAAGGGCCTCG
TGATACGCCTATTTTTATAGGTTAATGTCATGATAATAATGGTTTCTTAGACGTCAGGTGGCACTTTTCG
GGGAAATGTGCGCGGAACCCCTATTTGTTTATTTTTCTAAATACATTCAAATATGTATCCGCTCATGAGA
CAATAACCCTGATAAATGCTTCAATAATATTGAAAAAGGAAGAGTATGAGTATTCAACATTTCCGTGTCG
CCCTTATTCCCTTTTTTGCGGCATTTTGCCTTCCTGTTTTTGCTCACCCAGAAACGCTGGTGAAAGTAAA
AGATGCTGAAGATCAGTTGGGTGCACGAGTGGGTTACATCGAACTGGATCTCAACAGCGGTAAGATCCTT
GAGAGTTTTCGCCCCGAAGAACGTTTTCCAATGATGAGCACTTTTAAAGTTCTGCTATGTGGCGCGGTAT
TATCCCGTGTTGACGCCGGGCAAGAGCAACTCGGTCGCCGCATACACTATTCTCAGAATGACTTGGTTGA
GTACTCACCAGTCACAGAAAAGCATCTTACGGATGGCATGACAGTAAGAGAATTATGCAGTGCTGCCATA
ACCATGAGTGATAACACTGCGGCCAACTTACTTCTGACAACGATCGGAGGACCGAAGGAGCTAACCGCTT
TTTTGCACAACATGGGGGATCATGTAACTCGCCTTGATCGTTGGGAACCGGAGCTGAATGAAGCCATACC
AAACGACGAGCGTGACACCACGATGCCTGCAGCAATGGCAACAACGTTGCGCAAACTATTAACTGGCGAA
CTACTTACTCTAGCTTCCCGGCAACAATTAATAGACTGGATGGAGGCGGATAAAGTTGCAGGACCACTTC
TGCGCTCGGCCCTTCCGGCTGGCTGGTTTATTGCTGATAAATCTGGAGCCGGTGAGCGTGGGTCTCGCGG
TATCATTGCAGCACTGGGGCCAGATGGTAAGCCCTCCCGTATCGTAGTTATCTACACGACGGGGAGTCAG
GCAACTATGGATGAACGAAATAGACAGATCGCTGAGATAGGTGCCTCACTGATTAAGCATTGGTAACTGT
CAGACCAAGTTTACTCATATATACTTTAGATTGATTTAAAACTTCATTTTTAATTTAAAAGGATCTAGGT
GAAGATCCTTTTTGATAATCTCATGACCAAAATCCCTTAACGTGAGTTTTCGTTCCACTGAGCGTCAGAC
CCCGTAGAAAAGATCAAAGGATCTTCTTGAGATCCTTTTTTTCTGCGCGTAATCTGCTGCTTGCAAACAA
AAAAACCACCGCTACCAGCGGTGGTTTGTTTGCCGGATCAAGAGCTACCAACTCTTTTTCCGAAGGTAAC
TGGCTTCAGCAGAGCGCAGATACCAAATACTGTCCTTCTAGTGTAGCCGTAGTTAGGCCACCACTTCAAG
AACTCTGTAGCACCGCCTACATACCTCGCTCTGCTAATCCTGTTACCAGTGGCTGCTGCCAGTGGCGATA
AGTCGTGTCTTACCGGGTTGGACTCAAGACGATAGTTACCGGATAAGGCGCAGCGGTCGGGCTGAACGGG
GGGTTCGTGCACACAGCCCAGCTTGGAGCGAACGACCTACACCGAACTGAGATACCTACAGCGTGAGCTA
TGAGAAAGCGCCACGCTTCCCGAAGGGAGAAAGGCGGACAGGTATCCGGTAAGCGGCAGGGTCGGAACAG
GAGAGCGCACGAGGGAGCTTCCAGGGGGAAACGCCTGGTATCTTTATAGTCCTGTCGGGTTTCGCCACCT
CTGACTTGAGCGTCGATTTTTGTGATGCTCGTCAGGGGGGCGGAGCCTATGGAAAAACGCCAGCAACGCG
GCCTTTTTACGGTTCCTGGCCTTTTGCTGGCCTTGAAGCTGTCCCTGATGGTCGTCATCTACCTGCCTGG
ACAGCATGGCCTGCAACGCGGGCATCCCGATGCCGCCGGAAGCGAGAAGAATCATAATGGGGAAGGCCAT
CCAGCCTCGCGTCGCGAACGCCAGCAAGACGTAGCCCAGCGCGTCGGCCCCGAGATGCGCCGCGTGCGGC
TGCTGGAGATGGCGGACGCGATGGATATGTTCTGCCAAGGGTTGGTTTGCGCATTCACAGTTCTCCGCAA
GAATTGATTGGCTCCAATTCTTGGAGTGGTGAATCCGTTAGCGAGGTGCCGCCCTGCTTCATCCCCGTGG
CCCGTTGCTCGCGTTTGCTGGCGGTGTCCCCGGAAGAAATATATTTGCATGTCTTTAGTTCTATGATGAC
ACAAACCCCGCCCAGCGTCTTGTCATTGGCGAATTCGAACACGCAGATGCAGTCGGGGCGGCGCGGTCCG
AGGTCCACTTCGCATATTAAGGTGACGCGTGTGGCCTCGAACACCGAGCGACCCTGCAGCGACCCGCTTA
ACAGCGTCAACAGCGTGCCGCAGATCCCGGGGGGCAATGAGATATGAAAAAGCCTGAACTCACCGCGACG
TCTGTCGAGAAGTTTCTGATCGAAAAGTTCGACAGCGTCTCCGACCTGATGCAGCTCTCGGAGGGCGAAG
AATCTCGTGCTTTCAGCTTCGATGTAGGAGGGCGTGGATATGTCCTGCGGGTAAATAGCTGCGCCGATGG
TTTCTACAAAGATCGTTATGTTTATCGGCACTTTGCATCGGCCGCGCTCCCGATTCCGGAAGTGCTTGAC
ATTGGGGAATTCAGCGAGAGCCTGACCTATTGCATCTCCCGCCGTGCACAGGGTGTCACGTTGCAAGACC
TGCCTGAAACCGAACTGCCCGCTGTTCTGCAGCCGGTCGCGGAGGCCATGGATGCGATCGCTGCGGCCGA
TCTTAGCCAGACGAGCGGGTTCGGCCCATTCGGACCGCAAGGAATCGGTCAATACACTACATGGCGTGAT
TTCATATGCGCGATTGCTGATCCCCATGTGTATCACTGGCAAACTGTGATGGACGACACCGTCAGTGCGT
CCGTCGCGCAGGCTCTCGATGAGCTGATGCTTTGGGCCGAGGACTGCCCCGAAGTCCGGCACCTCGTGCA
CGCGGATTTCGGCTCCAACAATGTCCTGACGGACAATGGCCGCATAACAGCGGTCATTGACTGGAGCGAG
GCGATGTTCGGGGATTCCCAATACGAGGTCGCCAACATCTTCTTCTGGAGGCCGTGGTTGGCTTGTATGG
AGCAGCAGACGCGCTACTTCGAGCGGAGGCATCCGGAGCTTGCAGGATCGCCGCGGCTCCGGGCGTATAT
GCTCCGCATTGGTCTTGACCAACTCTATCAGAGCTTGGTTGACGGCAATTTCGATGATGCAGCTTGGGCG
CAGGGTCGATGCGACGCAATCGTCCGATCCGGAGCCGGGACTGTCGGGCGTACACAAATCGCCCGCAGAA
GCGCGGCCGTCTGGACCGATGGCTGTGTAGAAGTACTCGCCGATAGTGGAAACCGACGCCCCAGCACTCG
TCCGGATCGGGAGATGGGGGAGGCTAACTGAAACACGGAAGGAGACAATACCGGAAGGAACCCGCGCTAT
GACGGCAATAAAAAGACAGAATAAAACGCACGGGTGTTGGGTCGTTTGTTCATAAACGCGGGGTTCGGTC
CCAGGGCTGGCACTCTGTCGATACCCCACCGAGACCCCATTGGGGCCAATACGCCCGCGTTTCTTCCTTT
TCCCCACCCCACCCCCCAAGTTCGGGTGAAGGCCCAGGGCTCGCAGCCAACGTCGGGGCGGCAGGCCCTG
CCATAGCCACTGGCCCCGTGGGTTAGGGACGGGGTCCCCCATGGGGAATGGTTTATGGTTCGTGGGGGTT
ATTATTTTGGGCGTTGCGTGGGGTCAGGTCCACGACTGGACTGAGCAGACAGACCCATGGTTTTTGGATG
GCCTGGGCATGGACCGCATGTACTGGCGCGACACGAACACCGGGCGTCTGTGGCTGCCAAACACCCCCGA
CCCCCAAAAACCACCGCGCGGATTTCTGGCGTGCCAAGCTAGTCGACCAATTCTCATGTTTGACAGCTTA
TCATCGCAGATCCGGGCAACGTTGTTGCCATTGCTGCAGGCGCAGAACTGGTAGGTATGGAAGATCTATA
CATTGAATCAATATTGGCAATTAGCCATATTAGTCATTGGTTATATAGCATAAATCAATATTGGCTATTG
GCCATTGCATACGTTGTATCTATATCATAATATGTACATTTATATTGGCTCATGTCCAATATGACCGCCA
TGTTGACATTGATTATTGACTAGTTATTAATAGTAATCAATTACGGGGTCATTAGTTCATAGCCCATATA
TGGAGTTCCGCGTTACATAACTTACGGTAAATGGCCCGCCTGGCTGACCGCCCAACGACCCCCGCCCATT
GACGTCAATAATGACGTATGTTCCCATAGTAACGCCAATAGGGACTTTCCATTGACGTCAATGGGTGGAG
TATTTACGGTAAACTGCCCACTTGGCAGTACATCAAGTGTATCATATGCCAAGTCCGCCCCCTATTGACG
TCAATGACGGTAAATGGCCCGCCTGGCATTATGCCCAGTACATGACCTTACGGGACTTTCCTACTTGGCA
GTACATCTACGTATTAGTCATCGCTATTACCATGGTGATGCGGTTTTGGCAGTACACCAATGGGCGTGGA
TAGCGGTTTGACTCACGGGGATTTCCAAGTCTCCACCCCATTGACGTCAATGGGAGTTTGTTTTGGCACC
AAAATCAACGGGACTTTCCAAAATGTCGTAATAACCCCGCCCCGTTGACGCAAATGGGCGGTAGGCGTGT
ACGGTGGGAGGTCTATATAAGCAGAGCTCGTTTAGTGAACCGTCAGATCTCTAGAAGCTGGGTACCAGCT
GCTAGCGCCACCATGCCTATGGGTTCTTTGCAGCCCCTGGCCACGCTGTACCTGCTCGGCATGCTGGTTG
CCTCAGTATTGGCGAACTTGTGGGTTACAGTGTATTACGGCGTTCCAGTGTGGAAAGAGGCAAAAACTAC
ACTCTTCTGTGCGAGCGATGCCAAAGCATATGAACAGGAAGTTCACAATGTATGGGCAACTCATGCATGC
GTGCCGACAGACCCTAACCCCCAAGAGATGCGGATGGAAAATGTTACGGAAAACTTCAACATGTGGAAGA
ATGATATGGTCGACCAGATGCACGAGGATATAATTAGCTTGTGGGATCAGTCCCTTAAGCCCTGCGTGAA
ACTTACCCCACTTTGCGTTACATTGGATTGCCAAAATGTCAATGCCACTCAAAATACCAATGACACAATA
TCCACCATGAAAAATTGCACCTTCAACACAACAGCAGATTTGGGAGATAAAAAGCAGAAAGGGAGAGCGC
TCTTTTACAACTTGGACATCGTCCAACTCAATCCTAATTCTAATTCATCTGAGTACAGGCTGATCTCCTG
CAATACATCCACAATCACCCAGGCCTGCCCCAAGATGTCTTTTGAACCCATCCCCATACACTACTGCGCG
CCCGCCGGGTATGCTATTCTTAAATGCAACAACAAGACCTTTAATGGCCTCGGCCCTTGCACAAACGTCA
GCACAGTACAGTGTACCCATGGCATAAAACCAGTGATGTCTACACAATTGCTCCTCAACGGTTCTCTTGC
TGAGGGAGAAATTATCATAAGGTCCGAGAATTTGACCGATAACGGTAAAACAATTATCGTTCATCTTAAC
GAAAGCGTGAAAATAGTGTGTATTCGCCCAAACAATAACACCCGGAAGAGCATCAGGATAGGGCCGGGAC
AGACATTCTTTGCAACAGACATCATAGGAGACATCAGGCAAGCCTATTGCAACATCAGCAGGGAGGACTG
GAATAAAACACTGGACAGAGTACGAAAAAAACTGGAGGAGCACTTCCCCAACAAAACTATTGAATTTAAG
AGGCATTCTGGCGGTGATCTTGAAGTGACGCAGCACAGTTTCAACTGTCGCGGAGAGTGGTTTTATTGTA
ACACTACGCACCTTTTTGAAAATACGACTTATACCAACAGTAGTAACATCACTTTGCCGTGCAGAATTAA
GCAAATAATCAATATGTGGCAGGGAGTCGGCAGAGCTATGTATGCCCCTCCTATCGCTGGGAACATAACC
TGTATATCTAATATCACCGGTATTCTCCTCACAAGAGATGGGGGGAATAACGGAACAAATGAGACTTTTA
GACCGGGAGGAGGGGACATGCGAGACAATTGGAGGAGCGAATTGTACAAGTATAAAGTAGTGGAAATTAA
GCCACTTGGCATAGCTCCGACCAAGGCGAAGCGGAGAGTTGTTGAGAGAGAGAAAAGAGCCGTCGGAATG
GGAGCGCTGTTTCTGGGATTTCTCGGAGCTGCTGGTTCAACCATGGGGGCTGCGTCTATGACCCTGACAG
TTCAAGCTCGGCAGTACTTGTCCGGTATCGTCCAACAACAGAGTAACTTGCTGCGCGCCATAGAGGCGCA
ACAACACATGTTGCAGCTTACGGTCTGGGGGATTAAGCAACTGCAGGCGCGCGTACTCGCACTGGAGAGA
TACTTGCAAGATCAGCAGCTGTTGGGAATGTGGGGATGTTCAGGCAAACTGATCTGTACTACAGCAGTTC
CTTGGAATAGTTCCTGGAGCAACAAGACATACAATGACATATGGGATAACATGACGTGGATGCAGTGGGA
AAGAGAAATCAGCAACTATACGAATACGATATACACCTTGCTCGAAGTATCCCAAAATCAACAAGAGCAA
AACGAGAAAGATTTGCTCGCTCTGGACAAGTGGCAAAACCTTTGGAGTTGGTTTAACATAACCAACTGGC
TGTGGTACATCAAAATATTTATTATGATAGTAGGTGGTTTGATAGGCCTCAGGATTATCTTCGCAGTCCT
CAGCATTATTAATAGGGTGAGGCAAGGTTACTCTCCATTGTCTTTTCAGACTCTCACCCCGAATCCCAGA
GGACCGGATCGACTCGGGGGAATAGAGGAAGAAGGTGGGGAGCAAGACCGCGATCGAAGTATTAGACTGG
TTAGCGGGTTCCTCTCTTTGGCTTGGGACGACCTCAGAAGTCTCTGTCTCTTCTCTTACCACAGATAGTA
ACTCGAGGCCGGCAAGGCCGGATCCAGACATGATAAGATACATTGATGAGTTTGGACAAACCACAACTAG
AATGCAGTGAAAAAAATGCTTTATTTGTGAAATTTGTGATGCTATTGCTTTATTTGTAACCATTATAAGC
TGCAATAAACAAGTTAACAACAACAATTGCATTCATTTTATGTTTCAGGTTCAGGGGGAGGTGTGGGAGG
TTTTTTAAAGCAAGTAAAACCTCTACAAATGTGGTATGGCTGATTATGATCCGGCTGCCTCGCGCGTTTC
GGTGATGACGGTGAAAACCTCTGACACATGCAGCTCCCGGAGACGGTCACAGCTTGTCTGTAAGCGGATG
CCGGGAGCAGACAAGCCCGTCAGGGCGCGTCAGCGGGTGTTGGCGGGTGTCGGGGCGCAGCCATGAGGTC
GACTCTAGAGGATCGATCCCCGCCCCGGACGAACTAAACCTGACTACGACATCTCTGCCCCTTCTTCGCG
GGGCAGTGCATGTAATCCCTTCAGTTGGTTGGTACAACTTGCCAACTGGGCCCTGTTCCACATGTGACAC
GGGGGGGGACCAAACACAAAGGGGTTCTCTGACTGTAGTTGACATCCTTATAAATGGATGTGCACATTTG
CCAACACTGAGTGGCTTTCATCCTGGAGCAGACTTTGCAGTCTGTGGACTGCAACACAACATTGCCTTTA
TGTGTAACTCTTGGCTGAAGCTCTTACACCAATGCTGGGGGACATGTACCTCCCAGGGGCCCAGGAAGAC
TACGGGAGGCTACACCAACGTCAATCAGAGGGGCCTGTGTAGCTACCGATAAGCGGACCCTCAAGAGGGC
ATTAGCAATAGTGTTTATAAGGCCCCCTTGTTAACCCTAAACGGGTAGCATATGCTTCCCGGGTAGTAGT
ATATACTATCCAGACTAACCCTAATTCAATAGCATATGTTACCCAACGGGAAGCATATGCTATCGAATTA
GGGTTAGTAAAAGGGTCCTAAGGAACAGCGATATCTCCCACCCCATGAGCTGTCACGGTTTTATTTACAT
GGGGTCAGGATTCCACGAGGGTAGTGAACCATTTTAGTCACAAGGGCAGTGGCTGAAGATCAAGGAGCGG
GCAGTGAACTCTCCTGAATCTTCGCCTGCTTCTTCATTCTCCTTCGTTTAGCTAATAGAATAACTGCTGA
GTTGTGAACAGTAAGGTGTATGTGAGGTGCTCGAAAACAAGGTTTCAGGTGACGCCCCCAGAATAAAATT
TGGACGGGGGGTTCAGTGGTGGCATTGTGCTATGACACCAATATAACCCTCACAAACCCCTTGGGCAATA
AATACTAGTGTAGGAATGAAACATTCTGAATATCTTTAACAATAGAAATCCATGGGGTGGGGACAAGCCG
TAAAGACTGGATGTCCATCTCACACGAATTTATGGCTATGGGCAACACATAATCCTAGTGCAATATGATA
CTGGGGTTATTAAGATGTGTCCCAGGCAGGGACCAAGACAGGTGAACCATGTTGTTACACTCTATTTGTA
ACAAGGGGAAAGAGAGTGGACGCCGACAGCAGCGGACTCCACTGGTTGTCTCTAACACCCCCGAAAATTA
AACGGGGCTCCACGCCAATGGGGCCCATAAACAAAGACAAGTGGCCACTCTTTTTTTTGAAATTGTGGAG
TGGGGGCACGCGTCAGCCCCCACACGCCGCCCTGCGGTTTTGGACTGTAAAATAAGGGTGTAATAACTTG
GCTGATTGTAACCCCGCTAACCACTGCGGTCAAACCACTTGCCCACAAAACCACTAATGGCACCCCGGGG
AATACCTGCATAAGTAGGTGGGCGGGCCAAGATAGGGGCGCGATTGCTGCGATCTGGAGGACAAATTACA
CACACTTGCGCCTGAGCGCCAAGCACAGGGTTGTTGGTCCTCATATTCACGAGGTCGCTGAGAGCACGGT
GGGCTAATGTTGCCATGGGTAGCATATACTACCCAAATATCTGGATAGCATATGCTATCCTAATCTATAT
CTGGGTAGCATAGGCTATCCTAATCTATATCTGGGTAGCATATGCTATCCTAATCTATATCTGGGTAGTA
TATGCTATCCTAATTTATATCTGGGTAGCATAGGCTATCCTAATCTATATCTGGGTAGCATATGCTATCC
TAATCTATATCTGGGTAGTATATGCTATCCTAATCTGTATCCGGGTAGCATATGCTATCCTAATAGAGAT
TAGGGTAGTATATGCTATCCTAATTTATATCTGGGTAGCATATACTACCCAAATATCTGGATAGCATATG
CTATCCTAATCTATATCTGGGTAGCATATGCTATCCTAATCTATATCTGGGTAGCATAGGCTATCCTAAT
CTATATCTGGGTAGCATATGCTATCCTAATCTATATCTGGGTAGTATATGCTATCCTAATTTATATCTGG
GTAGCATAGGCTATCCTAATCTATATCTGGGTAGCATATGCTATCCTAATCTATATCTGGGTAGTATATG
CTATCCTAATCTGTATCCGGGTAGCATATGCTATCCTCATGCATATACAGTCAGCATATGATACCCAGTA
GTAGAGTGGGAGTGCTATCCTTTGCATATGCCGCCACCTCCCAAGGGGGCGTGAATTTTCGCTGCTTGTC
CTTTTCCTGCTGGTTGCTCCCATTCTTAGGTGAATTTAAGGAGGCCAGGCTAAAGCCGTCGCATGTCTGA
TTGCTCACCAGGTAAATGTCGCTAATGTTTTCCAACGCGAGAAGGTGTTGAGCGCGGAGCTGAGTGACGT
GACAACATGGGTATGCCCAATTGCCCCATGTTGGGAGGACGAAAATGGTGACAAGACAGATGGCCAGAAA
TACACCAACAGCACGCATGATGTCTACTGGGGATTTATTCTTTAGTGCGGGGGAATACACGGCTTTTAAT
ACGATTGAGGGCGTCTCCTAACAAGTTACATCACTCCTGCCCTTCCTCACCCTCATCTCCATCACCTCCT
TCATCTCCGTCATCTCCGTCATCACCCTCCGCGGCAGCCCCTTCCACCATAGGTGGAAACCAGGGAGGCA
AATCTACTCCATCGTCAAAGCTGCACACAGTCACCCTGATATTGCAGGTAGGAGCGGGCTTTGTCATAAC
AAGGTCCTTAATCGCATCCTTCAAAACCTCAGCAAATATATGAGTTTGTAAAAAGACCATGAAATAACAG
ACAATGGACTCCCTTAGCGGGCCAGGTTGTGGGCCGGGTCCAGGGGCCATTCCAAAGGGGAGACGACTCA
ATGGTGTAAGACGACATTGTGGAATAGCAAGGGCAGTTCCTCGCCTTAGGTTGTAAAGGGAGGTCTTACT
ACCTCCATATACGAACACACCGGCGACCCAAGTTCCTTCGTCGGTAGTCCTTTCTACGTGACTCCTAGCC
AGGAGAGCTCTTAAACCTTCTGCAATGTTCTCAAATTTCGGGTTGGAACCTCCTTGACCACGATGCTTTC
CAAACCACCCTCCTTTTTTGCGCCTGCCTCCATCACCCTGACCCCGGGGTCCAGTGCTTGGGCCTTCTCC
TGGGTCATCTGCGGGGCCCTGCTCTATCGCTCCCGGGGGCACGTCAGGCTCACCATCTGGGCCACCTTCT
TGGTGGTATTCAAAATAATCGGCTTCCCCTACAGGGTGGAAAAATGGCCTTCTACCTGGAGGGGGCCTGC
GCGGTGGAGACCCGGATGATGATGACTGACTACTGGGACTCCTGGGCCTCTTTTCTCCACGTCCACGACC
TCTCCCCCTGGCTCTTTCACGACTTCCCCCCCTGGCTCTTTCACGTCCTCTACCCCGGCGGCCTCCACTA
CCTCCTCGACCCCGGCCTCCACTACCTCCTCGACCCCGGCCTCCACTGCCTCCTCGACCCCGGCCTC
